>Addgene plasmid #216630 | pNTI821 | addgene full sequence | sequence record 429969 | Addgene NGS Result
GGATCCCTATACAGTTGAAGTCGGAAGTTTACATACACTTAAGTTGGAGTCATTAAAACTCGTTTTTCAA
CTACTCCACAAATTTCTTGTTAACAAACAATAGTTTTGGCAAGTCAGTTAGGACATCTACTTTGTGCATG
ACACAAGTCATTTTTCCAACAATTGTTTACAGACAGATTATTTCACTTATAATTCACTGTATCACAATTC
CAGTGGGTCAGAAGTTTACATACACTAAGTTCGACTCCTCTGCAGAATGCGGCGATGTTTCGGTAAGGGG
TCCGCTATCTAGACGAGTTTACTCCCTATCAGTGATAGAGAACGTATGTCGAGTTTACTCCCTATCAGTG
ATAGAGAACGATGTCGAGTTTACTCCCTATCAGTGATAGAGAACGTATGTCGAGTTTACTCCCTATCAGT
GATAGAGAACGTATGTCGAGTTTACTCCCTATCAGTGATAGAGAACGTATGTCGAGTTTATCCCTATCAG
TGATAGAGAACGTATGTCGAGTTTACTCCCTATCAGTGATAGAGAACGTATGTCGATTAGGCGTGTACGG
TGGGCGCCTATAAAAGCAGAGCTCGTTTAGTGAACCGTCAGATCGCCTGGAGCCAATTCCAACTCTTTTG
CCTTATACCTACTTTCCGTACCACTTCCTACCCTCGAAAGGCCTCTGAGGCCACCATGAACGACATCTTC
GAGGCTCAGCGTATCGAATGGCACTCATCACGTCGTAAGTGGAATAAGACAGGTCACGCAGTCAGAGCTA
TAGGTCGGCTGAGCTCAGATCTGTACGACGATGACGATAAGCTCGAGGGGAGCGTGGCAGTCCTGCCTGT
GGTCGACTCCACCAATCAGTACCTGCTGGATCGAATCGGCGAGCTGAAGAGTGGGGATGCTTGCATTGCA
GAATATCAGCAGGCAGGGAGAGGAAGCAGAGGGAGGAAATGGTTCTCTCCTTTTGGAGCTAACCTGTACC
TGAGTATGTTTTGGCGCCTGAAGCGGGGACCAGCAGCAATCGGCCTGGGCCCGGTCATCGGAATTGTCAT
GGCAGAAGCGCTGCGAAAGCTGGGAGCAGACAAGGTGCGAGTCAAATGGCCCAATGACCTGTATCTGCAG
GATAGAAAGCTGGCAGGCATCCTGGTGGAGCTGGCCGGAATAACAGGCGATGCTGCACAGATCGTCATTG
GCGCCGGGATTAACGTGGCTATGAGGCGCGTGGAGGAAAGCGTGGTCAATCAGGGCTGGATCACACTGCA
GGAAGCAGGGATTAACCTGGACAGGAATACTCTGGCCGCTACGCTGATCCGAGAGCTGCGGGCAGCCCTG
GAACTGTTCGAGCAGGAAGGCCTGGCTCCATATCTGCCACGGTGGGAGAAGCTGGATAACTTCATCAATA
GACCCGTGAAGCTGATCATTGGGGACAAAGAGATTTTCGGGATTAGCCGGGGGATTGATAAACAGGGAGC
CCTGCTGCTGGAACAGGACGGAGTTATCAAACCCTGGATGGGCGGAGAAATCAGTCTGCGGTCTGCCGAA
AAGCTGCAGGGCGGTACCGGAGGGAGCAAAGACAATACTGTGCCTCTGAAGCTGATCGCTCTCCTGGCTA
ATGGCGAGTTCCATAGTGGCGAACAGCTGGGAGAAACCCTGGGCATGTCCAGGGCCGCTATCAACAAGCA
CATTCAGACTCTGCGCGACTGGGGCGTGGACGTGTTCACCGTGCCCGGAAAGGGCTACTCTCTGCCCGAG
CCTATCCCGCTGCTGAACGCTAAACAGATTCTGGGACAGCTGGACGGCCTGCCGGACCAACTGACTGAAG
AGCAGATCGCAGAATTTAAAGAGGCTTTCTCCCTATTTGACAAGGACGGGGATGGGACAATAACAACCAA
GGAGCTGGGGACGGTGATGCGGTCTCTGGGGCAGAACCCCACAGAAGCAGAGCTGCAGGACATGATCAAT
GAAGTAGATGCCGACGGTGACGGCACAATCGACTTCCCTGAGTTCCTGACAATGATGGCAAGAAAAATGA
AATACAGGGACACGGAAGAAGAAATTAGAGAAGCGTTCGGTGTGTTTGATAAGGATGGCAATGGCTACAT
CAGTGCAGCAGAGCTTCGCCACGTGATGACAAACCTTGGAGAGAAGTTAACAGATGAAGAGGTTGATGAA
ATGATCAGGGAAGCAGACATCGATGGGGATGGTCAGGTAAACTACGAAGAGTTTGTACAAATGATGACAG
CGAAGGGCAAGCCCATCCCCAACCCCCTGCTGGGCCTGGACAGCACCTGAGGCCTGTCAGGCCAAGCTTC
CATCGATAGACATGATAAGATACATTGATGAGTTTGGACAAACCACAACAAGAATGCAGTGAAAAAAATG
CTTTATTTGTGAAATTTGTGATGCTATTGCTTTATTTGTAACCATTATAAGCTGCAATAAACAAGTTAAC
AACAACAATTGCATTCATTTTATGTTTCAGGTTCAGGGGGAGATGTGGGAGGTTTTTTAAAGCAAGTAAA
ACCTCTACAAATGTGGTACCTAGGCGAGACCCTGTCTCACAAAATAAAGTAAGCCCGGACTGAGTGCGGA
AAGGCGGGCCTGGCGGGTCTGGTCTCCCCATGCGGGCCACCAGAGGCCCTGCAGCCTTCAGTCGCTTGAA
GGGGTAATGGCGCTTCCACTCACAAACATGGCGGACAGAGCGTGTGAACGAGATGAACAGCCCCTCAAAA
ATATGGCCGCCGAGGCTGGACGGCCGTGCCCCAGCAGCACCGCCTCCGCGCCCCACGTGATCTCTCGCCG
GGCACAGCGCTGACCGCGGAGGTCCAACCGGAAGAATGTCCGGATTGGACATTCGGAAGAGGGCCCGCCT
TCCCTGGGGAATCTCTGCGCACGCGCAGAACGCTTCGACCAATGAAAACACAGGAAGCCGTCCGCGCAAC
CGCGTTGCGTCACTTCTGCCGCCCCTGTTTCAAGGTATATAGCCGTAGACGGAACTTCGCCTTTCTCTCG
GCCTTAGCGCCATTTTTTTGGGTGAGTGTTTTTTGGTTCCTGCGTTGGGATTCCGTGTACAATCCATAGA
CATCTGACCTCGGCACTTAGCATCATCACAGCAAACTAACTGTAGCCTTTCTCTCTTTCCCTGTAGAAAC
CTCTGCACCTGAGGCCACCATGTCTAGACTGGACAAGAGCAAAGTCATAAACGGCGCTCTGGAATTACTC
AATGGAGTCGGTATCGAAGGCCTGACGACAAGGAAACTCGCTCAAAAGCTGGGAGTTGAGCAGCCTACCC
TGTACTGGCACGTGAAGAACAAGCGGGCCCTGCTCGATGCCCTGCCAATCGAGATGCTGGACAGGCATCA
TACCCACTTCTGCCCCCTGGAAGGCGAGTCATGGCAAGACTTTCTGCGGAACAACGCCAAGTCATTCCGC
TGTGCTCTCCTCTCACATCGCGACGGGGCTAAAGTGCATCTCGGCACCCGCCCAACAGAGAAACAGTACG
AAACCCTGGAAAATCAGCTCGCGTTCCTGTGTCAGCAAGGCTTCTCCCTGGAGAACGCACTGTACGCTCT
GTCCGCCGTGGGCCACTTTACACTGGGCTGCGTATTGGAGGAACAGGAGCATCAAGTAGCAAAAGAGGAA
AGAGAGACACCTACCACCGATTCTATGCCCCCACTTCTGAGACAAGCAATTGAGCTGTTCGACCGGCAGG
GAGCCGAACCTGCCTTCCTTTTCGGCCTGGAACTAATCATATGTGGCCTGGAGAAACAGCTAAAGTGCGA
AAGCGGCGGGCCGGCCGACGCCCTTGACGATTTTGACTTAGACATGCTCCCAGCCGATGCCCTTGACGAC
TTTGACCTTGATATGCTGCCTGCTGACGCTCTTGACGATTTTGACCTTGACATGCTCCCCGGGTCCGGCG
CTACTAACTTCAGCCTGCTGAAGCAGGCTGGTGACGTCGAGGAGAATCCTGGTCCCATGAAAAAGCCTGA
ACTCACCGCGACGTCTGTCGAGAAGTTTCTGATCGAAAAGTTCGACAGCGTCTCCGACCTGATGCAGCTC
TCGGAGGGCGAAGAATCTCGTGCTTTCAGCTTCGATGTAGGAGGGCGTGGATATGTCCTGCGGGTAAATA
GCTGCGCCGATGGTTTCTACAAAGATCGTTATGTTTATCGGCACTTTGCATCGGCCGCGCTCCCGATTCC
GGAAGTGCTTGACATTGGGGAATTCAGCGAGAGCCTGACCTATTGCATCTCCCGCCGTGCACAGGGTGTC
ACGTTGCAAGACCTGCCTGAAACCGAACTGCCCGCTGTTCTGCAGCCGGTCGCGGAGGCCATGGATGCGA
TCGCTGCGGCCGATCTTAGCCAGACGAGCGGGTTCGGCCCATTCGGACCGCAAGGAATCGGTCAATACAC
TACATGGCGTGATTTCATATGCGCGATTGCTGATCCCCATGTGTATCACTGGCAAACTGTGATGGACGAC
ACCGTCAGTGCGTCCGTCGCGCAGGCTCTCGATGAGCTGATGCTTTGGGCCGAGGACTGCCCCGAAGTCC
GGCACCTCGTGCACGCGGATTTCGGCTCCAACAATGTCCTGACGGACAATGGCCGCATAACAGCGGTCAT
TGACTGGAGCGAGGCGATGTTCGGGGATTCCCAATACGAGGTCGCCAACATCTTCTTCTGGAGGCCGTGG
TTGGCTTGTATGGAGCAGCAGACGCGCTACTTCGAGCGGAGGCATCCGGAGCTTGCAGGATCGCCGCGGC
TCCGGGCGTATATGCTCCGCATTGGTCTTGACCAACTCTATCAGAGCTTGGTTGACGGCAATTTCGATGA
TGCAGCTTGGGCGCAGGGTCGATGCGACGCAATCGTCCGATCCGGAGCCGGGACTGTCGGGCGTACACAA
ATCGCCCGCAGAAGCGCGGCCGTCTGGACCGATGGCTGTGTAGAAGTACTCGCCGATAGTGGAAACCGAC
GCCCCAGCACTCGTCCGAGGGCAAAGGAATAGTTCGAAGGCCTGTCGTGAAGCTTGGGGATCAATTCTCT
AGAGCTCGCTGATCAGCCTCGACTGTGCCTTCTAGTTGCCAGCCATCTGTTGTTTGCCCCTCCCCCGTGC
CTTCCTTGACCCTGGAAGGTGCCACTCCCACTGTCCTTTCCTAATAAAATGAGGAAATTGCATCGCATTG
TCTGAGTAGGTGTCATTCTATTCTGGGGGGTGGGGTGGGGCAGGACAGCAAGGGGGAGGATTGGGAAGAC
AATAGCAGGCATGCTGGGGATGCGGTGGGCTCTATGGCTTCTGAGGCGGAAAGAACCAGCTGGGCCTACT
AGCTACTCGGGACCCCTTACCGAAACATCGCCGCATTCTGCAGAGGAGTCGAGTGTATGTAAACTTCTGA
CCCACTGGGAATGTGATGAAAGAAATAAAAGCTGAAATGAATCATTCTCTCTACTATTATTCTGATATTT
CACATTCTTAAAATAAAGTGGTGATCCTAACTGACCTAAGACAGGGAATTTTTACTAGGATTAAATGTCA
GGAATTGTGAAAAAGTGAGTTTAAATGTATTTGGCTAAGGTGTATGTAAACTTCCGACTTCAACTGTATA
GGGATCCGCTTCCTCGCTCACTGACTCGCTGCGCTCGGTCGTTCGGCTGCGGCGAGCGGTATCAGCTCAC
TCAAAGGCGGTAATACGGTTATCCACAGAATCAGGGGATAACGCAGGAAAGAACATGTGAGCAAAAGGCC
AGCAAAAGGCCAGGAACCGTAAAAAGGCCGCGTTGCTGGCGTTTTTCCATAGGCTCCGCCCCCCTGACGA
GCATCACAAAAATCGACGCTCAAGTCAGAGGTGGCGAAACCCGACAGGACTATAAAGATACCAGGCGTTT
CCCCCTGGAAGCTCCCTCGTGCGCTCTCCTGTTCCGACCCTGCCGCTTACCGGATACCTGTCCGCCTTTC
TCCCTTCGGGAAGCGTGGCGCTTTCTCATAGCTCACGCTGTAGGTATCTCAGTTCGGTGTAGGTCGTTCG
CTCCAAGCTGGGCTGTGTGCACGAACCCCCCGTTCAGCCCGACCGCTGCGCCTTATCCGGTAACTATCGT
CTTGAGTCCAACCCGGTAAGACACGACTTATCGCCACTGGCAGCAGCCACTGGTAACAGGATTAGCAGAG
CGAGGTATGTAGGCGGTGCTACAGAGTTCTTGAAGTGGTGGCCTAACTACGGCTACACTAGAAGAACAGT
ATTTGGTATCTGCGCTCTGCTGAAGCCAGTTACCTTCGGAAAAAGAGTTGGTAGCTCTTGATCCGGCAAA
CAAACCACCGCTGGTAGCGGTGGTTTTTTTGTTTGCAAGCAGCAGATTACGCGCAGAAAAAAAGGATCTC
AAGAAGATCCTTTGATCTTTTCTACGGGGTCTGACGCTCAGTGGAACGAAAACTCACGTTAAGGGATTTT
GGTCATGAGATTATCAAAAAGGATCTTCACCTAGATCCTTTTAAATTAAAAATGAAGTTTTAAATCAATC
TAAAGTATATATGAGTAAACTTGGTCTGACAGTTACCAATGCTTAATCAGTGAGGCACCTATCTCAGCGA
TCTGTCTATTTCGTTCATCCATAGTTGCCTGACTCCCCGTCGTGTAGATAACTACGATACGGGAGGGCTT
ACCATCTGGCCCCAGTGCTGCAATGATACCGCGAGACCCACGCTCACCGGCTCCAGATTTATCAGCAATA
AACCAGCCAGCCGGAAGGGCCGAGCGCAGAAGTGGTCCTGCAACTTTATCCGCCTCCATCCAGTCTATTA
ATTGTTGCCGGGAAGCTAGAGTAAGTAGTTCGCCAGTTAATAGTTTGCGCAACGTTGTTGCCATTGCTAC
AGGCATCGTGGTGTCACGCTCGTCGTTTGGTATGGCTTCATTCAGCTCCGGTTCCCAACGATCAAGGCGA
GTTACATGATCCCCCATGTTGTGCAAAAAAGCGGTTAGCTCCTTCGGTCCTCCGATCGTTGTCAGAAGTA
AGTTGGCCGCAGTGTTATCACTCATGGTTATGGCAGCACTGCATAATTCTCTTACTGTCATGCCATCCGT
AAGATGCTTTTCTGTGACTGGTGAGTACTCAACCAAGTCATTCTGAGAATAGTGTATGCGGCGACCGAGT
TGCTCTTGCCCGGCGTCAATACGGGATAATACCGCGCCACATAGCAGAACTTTAAAAGTGCTCATCATTG
GAAAACGTTCTTCGGGGCGAAAACTCTCAAGGATCTTACCGCTGTTGAGATCCAGTTCGATGTAACCCAC
TCGTGCACCCAACTGATCTTCAGCATCTTTTACTTTCACCAGCGTTTCTGGGTGAGCAAAAACAGGAAGG
CAAAATGCCGCAAAAAAGGGAATAAGGGCGACACGGAAATGTTGAATACTCATACTCTTCCTTTTTCAAT
ATTATTGAAGCATTTATCAGGGTTATTGTCTCATGAGCGGATACATATTTGAATGTATTTAGAAAAATAA
ACAAATAGGGGTTCCGCGCACATTTCCCCGAAAAGTGCCACCTGATGCGGTGTGAAATACCGCACAGATG
CGTAAGGAGAAAATACCGCATCAGGAAATTGTAAGCGTTAATATTTTGTTAAAATT
Features (pLannotate 1.2.2; 18 found; start..end, strand, type, name):
    295..607     +  promoter       tight TRE promoter: Tet-responsive promoter PTight, consisting of seven tet operator sequences followed by the minimal CMV promoter
    731..787     +  CDS            calmodulin-binding peptide: calmodulin-binding peptide from avian smooth muscle myosin light chain kinase
    788..811     +  CDS            Xpress™ tag: Xpress™ epitope tag, including an enterokinase recognition and cleavage site
    818..1543    +  CDS            miniTurbo (fragment): N-terminally truncated mutant of the E. coli biotin ligase BioID engineered for improved catalytic efficiency (Branon et al., 2018)
   1568..1798    +  CDS            TurboID (fragment): mutant of the E. coli biotin ligase BioID engineered for improved catalytic efficiency (Branon et al., 2018)
   1805..2245    +  CDS            calmodulin: calcium-binding protein
   2366..2447    -  polyA_signal   SV40 poly(A) signal: SV40 polyadenylation signal
   2470..2538    -  CDS            large T antigen (fragment): large T antigen from SV40 (simian virus 40)
   3170..3867    +  CDS            rtTA3 (fragment): reverse tetracycline transactivator 3 activates expression from Tet-responsive promoters in the presence of doxycycline
   3797..3907    +  CDS            VP48: 3 tandem repeats of the minimal activation domain of herpes simplex virus VP16 (Cheng et al., 2013)
   3977..5002    +  CDS            HygR: aminoglycoside phosphotransferase from E. coli; aph(4)-Ia; confers resistance to hygromycin
   5063..5287    +  polyA_signal   bGH poly(A) signal: bovine growth hormone polyadenylation signal
   5291..5312    +  promoter       SV40 promoter (fragment): SV40 enhancer and early promoter
   5784..6372    -  rep_origin     ori: high-copy-number ColE1/pMB1/pBR322/pUC origin of replication
   6543..7403    -  CDS            AmpR: β-lactamase; bla; confers resistance to ampicillin, carbenicillin, and related antibiotics
   7404..7508    -  promoter       AmpR promoter: bla
   7535..7585    +  misc_feature   bom (fragment): basis of mobility region from pBR322
   7586..7616    -  rep_origin     M13 ori (fragment): M13 bacteriophage origin of replication; arrow indicates direction of (+) strand synthesis
