[The description below was written by a language model from this plasmid's Addgene catalogue record and pLannotate feature annotations shown in this document.]
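Description:
pNTI821 is a mammalian expression plasmid built on the pSBtet-Hyg backbone, a Sleeping Beauty transposon vector intended for stable genomic integration of a doxycycline-inducible cassette when a Sleeping Beauty transposase is supplied. It is 7,616 bp in total and is maintained in bacteria through a high-copy ColE1/pUC-type origin and an ampicillin resistance gene with its bla promoter. The transposon inverted repeats that define this vector class were not picked up in the automated feature table, so their positions are not documented in the record.

The payload is Cal-ID, a synthetic 1,605 bp coding sequence placed downstream of the tight TRE promoter (seven tet operators plus a minimal CMV promoter). As annotated, the open reading frame runs from a calmodulin-binding peptide derived from smooth muscle myosin light chain kinase, through an Xpress epitope, two fragments matching the engineered biotin ligases miniTurbo and TurboID, to calmodulin. This arrangement is consistent with a ligase whose activity is gated by calcium-dependent association of calmodulin with its binding peptide. The catalogue lists a C-terminal V5 tag, although the annotation did not flag it. An SV40 polyadenylation signal annotated on the opposite strand lies just downstream.

A second unit encodes the reverse tetracycline transactivator (rtTA3 with a VP16-derived activation domain) followed by the hygromycin resistance gene and a bGH polyadenylation signal. This unit supplies both the doxycycline-responsive activator and the marker for selecting integrants, but its promoter is not annotated. The construct is used to generate stable cell lines with tetracycline-inducible Cal-ID for recording calcium signals by calcium-dependent proximity biotinylation.
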