Addgene plasmid #216630: pNTI821
Purpose: Tet-inducible Cal-ID (V5) for Sleeping Beauty transposon system
Depositing lab: Nicholas Ingolia. Depositing organization: University of California, Berkeley. Publication: Molecular recording of calcium signals via calcium-dependent proximity labeling. Kim JW, Yong AJH, Aisenberg EE, Lobel JH, Wang W, Dawson TM, Dawson VL, Gao R, Jan YN, Bateup HS, Ingolia NT. Nat Chem Biol. 2024 Jul;20(7):894-905. doi: 10.1038/s41589-024-01603-7. Epub 2024 Apr 24. PubMed 38658655.
Backbone
  Vector backbone: pSBtet-Hyg
  Backbone size w/o insert (bp): 6011
  Total vector size (bp): 7616
  Vector type: Mammalian Expression ; Sleeping Beauty Transposon System
  Selectable markers: Hygromycin
Growth in bacteria
  Bacterial resistance: Ampicillin, 100 μg/mL
  Growth temperature: 30°C
  Growth strain: NEB Stable
  Copy number: Unknown
Gene/Insert
  Gene/Insert name: Cal-ID
  Species: Synthetic
  Insert size (bp): 1605
  Tag / fusion protein: V5 (C terminal on insert)
Terms and licenses: Academic/Nonprofit Terms; Industry Terms: Not Available to Industry
How to cite: pNTI821 was a gift from Nicholas Ingolia (Addgene plasmid # 216630 ; http://n2t.net/addgene:216630 ; RRID:Addgene_216630)
